>Addgene plasmid #40403 | pBACgus N-His/GST/LRRK2 1867-2186 | depositor full sequence | sequence record 52080 | pBACgus N-His/GST/LRRK2 1867-2186 sequence 9157 bps
GGAACGGCTCCGCCCACTATTAATGAAATTAAAAATTCCAATTTTAAAAAACGCAGCAAGAGAAACATTT
GTATGAAAGAATGCGTAGAAGGAAAGAAAAATGTCGTCGACATGCTGAACAACAAGATTAATATGCCTCC
GTGTATAAAAAAAATATTGAACGATTTGAAAGAAAACAATGTACCGCGCGGCGGTATGTACAGGAAGAGG
TTTATACTAAACTGTTACATTGCAAACGTGGTTTCGTGTGCCAAGTGTGAAAACCGATGTTTAATCAAGG
CTCTGACGCATTTCTACAACCACGACTCCAAGTGTGTGGGTGAAGTCATGCATCTTTTAATCAAATCCCA
AGATGTGTATAAACCACCAAACTGCCAAAAAATGAAAACTGTCGACAAGCTCTGTCCGTTTGCTGGCAAC
TGCAAGGGTCTCAATCCTATTTGTAATTATTGAATAATAAAACAATTATAAATGCTAAATTTGTTTTTTA
TTAACGATACAAACCAAACGCAACAAGAACATTTGTAGTATTATCTATAATTGAAAACGCGTAGTTATAA
TCGCTGAGGTAATATTTAAAATCATTTTCAAATGATTCACAGTTAATTTGCGACAATATAATTTTATTTT
CACATAAACTAGACGCCTTGTCGTCTTCTTCTTCGTATTCCTTCTCTTTTTCATTTTTCTCTTCATAAAA
ATTAACATAGTTATTATCGTATCCATATATGTATCTATCGTATAGAGTAAATTTTTTGTTGTCATAAATA
TATATGTCTTTTTTAATGGGGTGTATAGTACCGCTGCGCATAGTTTTTCTGTAATTTACAACAGTGCTAT
TTTCTGGTAGTTCTTCGGAGTGTGTTGCTTTAATTATTAAATTTATATAATCAATGAATTTGGGATCGTC
GGTTTTGTACAATATGTTGCCGGCATAGTACGCAGCTTCTTCTAGTTCAATTACACCATTTTTTAGCAGC
ACCGGATTAACATAACTTTCCAAAATGTTGTACGAACCGTTAAACAAAAACAGTTCACCTCCCTTTTCTA
TACTATTGTCTGCGAGCAGTTGTTTGTTGTTAAAAATAACAGCCATTGTAATGAGACGCACAAACTAATA
TCACAAACTGGAAATGTCTATCAATATATAGTTGCTGATCAGATCCTCATTGTTTGCCTCCCTGCTGCGG
TTTTTCACCGAAGTTCATGCCAGTCCAGCGTTTTTGCAGCAGAAAAGCCGCCGACTTCGGTTTGCGGTCG
CGAGTGAAGATCCCTTTCTTGTTACCGCCAACGCGCAATATGCCTTGCGAGGTCGCAAAATCGGCGAAAT
TCCATACCTGTTCACCGACGACGGCGCTGACGCGATCAAAGACGCGGTGATACATATCCAGCCATGCACA
CTGATACTCTTCACTCCACATGTCGGTGTACATTGAGTGCAGCCCGGCTAACGTATCCACGCCGTATTCG
GTGATGATAATCGGCTGATGCAGTTTCTCCTGCCAGGCCAGAAGTTCTTTTTCCAGTACCTTCTCTGCCG
TTTCCAAATCGCCGCTTTGGACATACCATCCGTAATAACGGTTCAGGCACAGCACATCAAAGAGATCGCT
GATGGTATCGGTGTGAGCGTCGCAGAACATTACATTGACGCAGGTGATCGGACGCGTCGGGTCGAGTTTA
CGCGTTGCTTCCGCCAGTGGCGCGAAATATTCCCGTGCACCTTGCGGACGGGTATCCGGTTCGTTGGCAA
TACTCCACATCACCACGCTTGGGTGGTTTTTGTCACGCGCTATCAGCTCTTTAATCGCCTGTAAGTGCGC
TTGCTGAGTTTCCCCGTTGACTGCCTCTTCGCTGTACAGTTCTTTCGGCTTGTTGCCCGCTTCGAAACCA
ATGCCTAAAGAGAGCGAAAAGCCGACAGCAGCAGTTTCATCAATCACCACGATGCCATGTTCATCTGCCC
AGTCGAGCATCTCTTCAGCGTAAGGGTAATGCGAGGTACGGTAGGAGTTGGCCCCAATCCAGTCCATTAA
TGCGTGGTCGTGCACCATCAGCACGTTATCGAATCCTTTGCCACGTAAGTCCGCATCTTCATGACGACCA
AAGCCAGTAAAGTAGAACGGTTTGTGGTTAATCAGGAACTGTTGGCCCTTCACTGCCACTGACCGGATGC
CGACGCGAAGCGGGTAGATATCACACTCTGTCTGGCTTTTGGCTGTGACGCACAGTTCATAGAGATAACC
TTCACCCGGTTGCCAGAGGTGCGGATTCACCACTTGCAAAGTCCCGCTAGTGCCTTGTCCAGTTGCAACC
ACCTGTTGATCCGCATCACGCAGTTCAACGCTGACATCACCATTGGCCACCACCTGCCAGTCAACAGACG
CGTGGTTACAGTCTTGCGCGACATGCGTCACCACGGTGATATCGTCCACCCAGGTGTTCGGCGTGGTGTA
GAGCATTACGCTGCGATGGATTCCGGCATAGTTAAAGAAATCATGGAAGTAAGACTGCTTTTTCTTGCCG
TTTTCGTCGGTAATCACCATTCCCGGCGGGATAGTCTGCCAGTTCAGTTCGTTGTTCACACAAACGGTGA
TACGTACACTTTTCCCGGCAATAACATACGGCGTGACATCGGCTTCAAATGGCGTATAGCCGCCCTGATG
CTCCATCACTTCCTGATTATTGACCCACACTTTGCCGTAATGAGTGACCGCATCGAAACGCAGCACGATA
CGCTGGCCTGCCCAACCTTTCGGTATAAAGACTTCGCGCTGATACCAGACGTTGCCCGCATAATTACGAA
TATCTGCATCGGCGAACTGATCGTTAAAACTGCCTGGCACAGCAATTGCCCGGCTTTCTTGTAACGCGCT
TTCCCACCAACGCTGATCAATTCCACAGTTTTCGCGATCCAGACTGAATGCCCACAGGCCGTCGAGTTTT
TTGATTTCACGGGTTGGGGTTTCTACAGGACGGACCATATTTATAGGTGTAATTTATGTAGCTGTAATTT
TTACCTTATTAATATTTTTTACGCTTTGCATTCGACGACTGAACTCCCAAATATATGTTTAACTCGTCTT
GGTCGTTTGAATTTTTGTTGCTGTGTTTCCTAATATTTTCCATCACCTTAAATATGTTATTGTAATCCTC
AATGTTGAACTTGCAATTGGACACGGCATAGTTTTCCATAGTCGTGTAAAACATGGTATTGGCTGCATTG
TAATACATCCGACTGAGCGGGTACGGATCTATGTGTTTGAGCAGCCTGTTCAAAAACTCTGCATCGTCGC
AAAACGGAATTTCGTCGACAGATCTGATCATGGAGATAATTAAAATGATAACCATCTCGCAAATAAATAA
GTATTTTACTGTTTTCGTAACAGTTTTGTAATAAAAAAACCTATAAATATAGGATCTATGCACCACCATC
ACCACCATCACCACGAGAACCTTTATTTCCAAGGATCAATGGCACCGATCCTGGGGTATTGGAAGATCAA
GGGCCTAGTGCAGCCCACTCGTCTGCTCCTGGAGTACCTAGAAGAGAAGTATGAGGAGCACCTTTATGAG
CGGGACGAGGGTGACAAGTGGCGCAATAAGAAATTCGAGCTAGGCTTGGAATTCCCCAATCTGCCTTATT
ACATCGATGGCGACGTTAAGTTGACTCAGTCCATGGCCATCATCCGCTACATCGCCGACAAGCACAATAT
GCTAGGCGGGTGCCCGAAGGAGCGAGCTGAGATCTCTATGTTGGAAGGGGCCGTGCTGGATATCCGCTAC
GGCGTGAGCCGCATTGCATACTCAAAGGATTTCGAGACCCTCAAGGTTGACTTCCTGTCAAAGCTGCCTG
AAATGCTAAAGATGTTCGAAGACCGTCTCTGTCATAAGACCTACCTGAACGGGGACCACGTGACACACCC
GGACTTTATGTTGTATGACGCTCTGGACGTCGTGCTTTATATGGACCCTATGTGCCTGGACGCTTTTCCC
AAACTAGTGTGTTTCAAGAAACGTATCGAAGCTATCCCTCAGATTGATAAGTACCTGAAGTCCTCAAAGT
ACATCGCCTGGCCCCTTCAAGGTTGGCAAGCCACATTTGGCGGTGGCGACCATCCTCCCAAGTCAGACCT
AGTGCCTAGGCACAACCAGACCAGCCTATATAAGAAAGCCGGGTCAGCTGCCGCTGTGCTGGAGGAGAAC
CTGTATTTCCAGGGCGGATCCAACATCATGCTCAACAACGATGAGCTCGAATTTGAACAAGCTCCAGAAT
TCCTGCTCGGCGACGGCTCTTTCGGCTCCGTATACCGTGCTGCTTATGAAGGCGAAGAAGTCGCCGTAAA
GATCTTCAACAAGCACACCTCGCTCCGTCTGCTCCGTCAGGAACTGGTCGTTCTGTGTCATCTGCACCAT
CCGAGCCTCATCTCCCTGCTGGCCGCTGGCATCCGTCCTCGTATGCTGGTGATGGAGCTGGCATCCAAGG
GCTCTCTCGACCGCCTGCTGCAGCAGGACAAGGCTTCTCTGACCCGTACTCTGCAGCATCGTATCGCTCT
GCATGTAGCTGACGGCCTGCGTTATCTTCATTCTGCAATGATCATTTATCGCGACCTGAAACCTCATAAT
GTACTGCTGTTTACTCTGTACCCGAACGCTGCCATCATCGCTAAGATTGCAGACTATGGTATTGCGCAGT
ACTGCTGCCGCATGGGCATTAAAACAAGCGAAGGTACGCCGGGTTTCCGTGCTCCAGAAGTGGCTCGTGG
CAACGTTATTTACAACCAGCAAGCTGACGTTTACTCGTTCGGTCTGCTCCTGTACGATATCCTGACTACC
GGCGGCCGTATCGTAGAAGGTCTGAAGTTCCCTAACGAATTCGACGAACTGGAAATCCAGGGCAAGCTGC
CAGACCCGGTTAAAGAATACGGTTGCGCTCCGTGGCCGATGGTAGAGAAGCTCATCAAACAGTGCCTTAA
AGAAAACCCTCAGGAACGTCCAACCTCTGCTCAAGTGTTCGACATCCTTAACAGCGCTGAACTCGTCTGT
CTGACTCGCCGTATTCTCCTGCCTAAGAATGTTATCGTGGAATGTATGGTTGCTACTCACCATAACTCTC
GCAACGCTTCCATCTGGCTCGGCTGTGGCCACACTGACCGTGGTCAGCTCAGCTTCCTGGACCTGAACAC
TTGATAAGCTTTAGTAAGCACTCGAGCACCACCACCACCACCACTAACCTAGGTAGCTGAGCGCATGCAA
GCTGATCCGGGTTATTAGTACATTTATTAAGCGCTAGATTCTGTGCGTTGTTGATTTACAGACAATTGTT
GTACGTATTTTAATAATTCATTAAATTTATAATCTTTAGGGTGGTATGTTAGAGCGAAAATCAAATGATT
TTCAGCGTCTTTATATCTGAATTTAAATATTAAATCCTCAATAGATTTGTAAAATAGGTTTCGATTAGTT
TCAAACAAGGGTTGTTTTTCCGAACCGATGGCTGGACTATCTAATGGATTTTCGCTCAACGCCACAAAAC
TTGCCAAATCTTGTAGCAGCAATCTAGCTTTGTCGATATTCGTTTGTGTTTTGTTTTGTAATAAAGGTTC
GACGTCGTTCAAAATATTATGCGCTTTTGTATTTCTTTCATCACTGTCGTTAGTGTACAATTGACTCGAC
GTAAACACGTTAAATAGAGCTTGGACATATTTAACATCGGGCGTGTTAGCTTTATTAGGCCGATTATCGT
CGTCGTCCCAACCCTCGTCGTTAGAAGTTGCTTCCGAAGACGATTTTGCCATAGCCACACGACGCCTATT
AATTGTGTCGGCTAACACGTCCGCGATCAAATTTGTAGTTGAGCTTTTTGGAATTATTTCTGATTGCGGG
CGTTTTTGGGCGGGTTTCAATCTAACTGTGCCCGATTTTAATTCAGACAACACGTTAGAAAGCGATGGTG
CAGGCGGTGGTAACATTTCAGACGGCAAATCTACTAATGGCGGCGGTGGTGGAGCTGATGATAAATCTAC
CATCGGTGGAGGCGCAGGCGGGGCTGGCGGCGGAGGCGGAGGCGGAGGTGGTGGCGGTGATGCAGACGGC
GGTTTAGGCTCAAATGTCTCTTTAGGCAACACAGTCGGCACCTCAACTATTGTACTGGTTTCGGGCGCCG
TTTTTGGTTTGACCGGTCTGAGACGAGTGCGATTTTTTTCGTTTCTAATAGCTTCCAACAATTGTTGTCT
GTCGTCTAAAGGTGCAGCGGGTTGAGGTTCCGTCGGCATTGGTGGAGCGGGCGGCAATTCAGACATCGAT
GGTGGTGGTGGTGGTGGAGGCGCTGGAATGTTAGGCACGGGAGAAGGTGGTGGCGGCGGTGCCGCCGGTA
TAATTTGTTCTGGTTTAGTTTGTTCGCGCACGATTGTGGGCACCGGCGCAGGCGCCGCTGGCTGCACAAC
GGAAGGTCGTCTGCTTCGAGGCAGCGCTTGGGGTGGTGGCAATTCAATATTATAATTGGAATACAAATCG
TAAAAATCTGCTATAAGCATTGTAATTTCGCTATCGTTTACCGTGCCGATATTTAACAACCGCTCAATGT
AAGCAATTGTATTGTAAAGAGATTGTCTCAAGCTCGGATCGATCCCGCACGCCGATAACAAGCCTTTTCA
TTTTTACTACAGCATTGTAGTGGCGAGACACTTCGCTGTCGTCGAGGTTTAAACGCTTCCTCGCTCACTG
ACTCGCTGCGCTCGGTCGTTCGGCTGCGGCGAGCGGTATCAGCTCACTCAAAGGCGGTAATACGGTTATC
CACAGAATCAGGGGATAACGCAGGAAAGAACATGTGAGCAAAAGGCCAGCAAAAGGCCAGGAACCGTAAA
AAGGCCGCGTTGCTGGCGTTTTTCCATAGGCTCCGCCCCCCTGACGAGCATCACAAAAATCGACGCTCAA
GTCAGAGGTGGCGAAACCCGACAGGACTATAAAGATACCAGGCGTTTCCCCCTGGAAGCTCCCTCGTGCG
CTCTCCTGTTCCGACCCTGCCGCTTACCGGATACCTGTCCGCCTTTCTCCCTTCGGGAAGCGTGGCGCTT
TCTCATAGCTCACGCTGTAGGTATCTCAGTTCGGTGTAGGTCGTTCGCTCCAAGCTGGGCTGTGTGCACG
AACCCCCCGTTCAGCCCGACCGCTGCGCCTTATCCGGTAACTATCGTCTTGAGTCCAACCCGGTAAGACA
CGACTTATCGCCACTGGCAGCAGCCACTGGTAACAGGATTAGCAGAGCGAGGTATGTAGGCGGTGCTACA
GAGTTCTTGAAGTGGTGGCCTAACTACGGCTACACTAGAAGGACAGTATTTGGTATCTGCGCTCTGCTGA
AGCCAGTTACCTTCGGAAAAAGAGTTGGTAGCTCTTGATCCGGCAAACAAACCACCGCTGGTAGCGGTGG
TTTTTTTGTTTGCAAGCAGCAGATTACGCGCAGAAAAAAAGGATCTCAAGAAGATCCTTTGATCTTTTCT
ACGGGGTCTGACGCTCAGTGGAACGAAAACTCACGTTAAGGGATTTTGGTCATGAGATTATCAAAAAGGA
TCTTCACCTAGATCCTTTTAAATTAAAAATGAAGTTTTAAATCAATCTAAAGTATATATGAGTAAACTTG
GTCTGACAGTTACCAATGCTTAATCAGTGAGGCACCTATCTCAGCGATCTGTCTATTTCGTTCATCCATA
GTTGCCTGACTCCCCGTCGTGTAGATAACTACGATACGGGAGGGCTTACCATCTGGCCCCAGTGCTGCAA
TGATACCGCGAGACCCACGCTCACCGGCTCCAGATTTATCAGCAATAAACCAGCCAGCCGGAAGGGCCGA
GCGCAGAAGTGGTCCTGCAACTTTATCCGCCTCCATCCAGTCTATTAATTGTTGCCGGGAAGCTAGAGTA
AGTAGTTCGCCAGTTAATAGTTTGCGCAACGTTGTTGCCATTGCTACAGGCATCGTGGTGTCACGCTCGT
CGTTTGGTATGGCTTCATTCAGCTCCGGTTCCCAACGATCAAGGCGAGTTACATGATCCCCCATGTTGTG
CAAAAAAGCGGTTAGCTCCTTCGGTCCTCCGATCGTTGTCAGAAGTAAGTTGGCCGCAGTGTTATCACTC
ATGGTTATGGCAGCACTGCATAATTCTCTTACTGTCATGCCATCCGTAAGATGCTTTTCTGTGACTGGTG
AGTACTCAACCAAGTCATTCTGAGAATAGTGTATGCGGCGACCGAGTTGCTCTTGCCCGGCGTCAATACG
GGATAATACCGCGCCACATAGCAGAACTTTAAAAGTGCTCATCATTGGAAAACGTTCTTCGGGGCGAAAA
CTCTCAAGGATCTTACCGCTGTTGAGATCCAGTTCGATGTAACCCACTCGTGCACCCAACTGATCTTCAG
CATCTTTTACTTTCACCAGCGTTTCTGGGTGAGCAAAAACAGGAAGGCAAAATGCCGCAAAAAAGGGAAT
AAGGGCGACACGGAAATGTTGAATACTCATACTCTTCCTTTTTCAATATTATTGAAGCATTTATCAGGGT
TATTGTCTCATGAGCGGATACATATTTGAATGTATTTAGAAAAATAAACAAATAGGGGTTCCGCGCACAT
TTCCCCGAAAAGTGCCACCTG
[124 nt withheld, positions 8632-8755]
C
[91 nt withheld, positions 8757-8847]
A
[49 nt withheld, positions 8849-8897]
CCTTTGACGTTGGAGTCCACGTTCTTT
[37 nt withheld, positions 8925-8961]
ACCCTATCTCGGTCTATTCTTTTGATTTATAAGGGATTTTGCCGATTTCGGCCTATTGGTTAAAAAATGA
GCTGATTTAACAAAAATTTAACGCGAATTTTAACAAAATATTAACGTTTACAATTTCCCATTCGCCATTC
AGGCTGCGCAACTGTTGGGAAGGGCGATCGGTGCGGGCCTCTTCGCTATTACGCCA
Features (pLannotate 1.2.2; 15 found; start..end, strand, type, name):
    329..453     +  CDS            lef2: baculovirus late expression factor 2
    491..1096    +  CDS            ORF603: baculovirus ORF603 protein
   1167..2972    -  CDS            GUS: β-glucuronidase; uidA (or gusA) from E. coli
   2987..3302    -  promoter       p6.9 promoter: Autographa californica p6.9; baculovirus late basic protein promoter
   3317..3408    +  promoter       polyhedrin promoter: polh from Autographa californica; promoter for the baculovirus polyhedrin gene
   3469..4122    +  CDS            GST26_SCHJA: Experimental evidence at protein level: Swiss-Prot protein existence level 1. GST isoenzymes appear to play a central role in the parasite detoxification system. Other functions are also suspected including a role in increasing the solubility of haematin in the parasite gut. From Schistosoma japonicum (Blood fluke).
   4222..5181    +  CDS            LRRK2 (fragment): LRRK2_HUMAN - Also known as PARK8. Experimental evidence at protein level: Swiss-Prot protein existence level 1. Serine/threonine-protein kinase which phosphorylates a broad range of proteins involved in multiple processes such as neuronal plasticity, autophagy, and vesicle trafficking (PubMed:20949042, PubMed:22012985, PubMed:26824392, PubMed:29125462, PubMed:28720718, PubMed:29127255, PubMed:30398148, PubMed:29212815, PubMed:30635421, PubMed:21850687, PubMed:23395371, PubMed:17114044, PubMed:24687852, PubMed:26014385, PubMed:25201882). Is a key regulator of RAB GTPases by regulating the GTP/
   5207..5224    +  CDS            9xHis (fragment): 9xHis affinity tag
   5261..6618    +  misc_recomb    baculovirus recombination region (ORF1629): contains part of ORF1629
   6616..6693    -  CDS            P61 (fragment): P78_NPVAC - Experimental evidence at protein level: Swiss-Prot protein existence level 1. Plays a role in the transport of the nucleocapsids from the cytoplasm toward the host nucleus together with the host actin- polymerizing Arp2/3 complex. From Autographa californica nuclear polyhedrosis virus (AcMNPV).
   6881..7469    -  rep_origin     ori: high-copy-number ColE1/pMB1/pBR322/pUC origin of replication
   7640..8500    -  CDS            AmpR: β-lactamase; bla; confers resistance to ampicillin, carbenicillin, and related antibiotics
   8501..8605    -  promoter       AmpR promoter: bla
   8632..9087    +  rep_origin     f1 ori (sequence partly withheld): f1 bacteriophage origin of replication; arrow indicates direction of (+) strand synthesis
   9092..1       -  CDS            lacZα (fragment) (across the origin): LacZα fragment of β-galactosidase; lacZ fragment
