[The description below was written by a language model from this plasmid's Addgene catalogue record and pLannotate feature annotations shown in this document.]
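Description:
pBACgus N-His/GST/LRRK2 1867-2186 is a baculovirus transfer plasmid built on the Novagen pBACgus N-His/GST backbone, intended for producing a recombinant fragment of human LRRK2 in insect cells. It is maintained in E. coli as a high-copy plasmid through a ColE1/pUC-type origin and selected with ampicillin via the β-lactamase gene. An f1 origin and a small lacZα remnant are also annotated. The expression region is flanked by AcMNPV sequences, lef2/ORF603 on one side and the ORF1629 recombination region on the other. These provide the homology needed to transfer the cassette into the polyhedrin locus of a baculovirus genome by recombination in insect cells.

The payload is driven by the very late polyhedrin (polH) promoter and encodes Schistosoma japonicum glutathione S-transferase fused upstream of wild-type LRRK2 residues 1867-2186, a fragment of the Parkinson's disease-associated serine/threonine kinase. The catalogue entry describes N-terminal His-TEV and GST-TEV tags, implying TEV-cleavable handles for nickel and glutathione affinity purification. The feature table itself annotates GST but not the N-terminal His tag or the TEV sites. It does detect a short His-tag fragment just downstream of the insert, and the record does not say whether this lies in frame with the fusion. Divergently oriented from the polH cassette, the late p6.9 promoter drives E. coli β-glucuronidase (GUS), a reporter that lets recombinant virus plaques or infected cells be identified by colorimetric staining. The construct appears designed for expression and purification of this LRRK2 fragment, although the record does not state a specific downstream application.
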