Addgene plasmid #40403: pBACgus N-His/GST/LRRK2 1867-2186
Depositing lab: Michael J Fox Foundation MJFF. Depositing organization: Michael J Fox Foundation.
Backbone
  Vector backbone: pBACgus N-His/GST
  Backbone manufacturer: Novagen
  Vector type: Baculovirus
Growth in bacteria
  Bacterial resistance: Ampicillin, 100 μg/mL
  Growth temperature: 37°C
  Growth strain: Top10
  Copy number: High Copy
Gene/Insert
  Gene/Insert name: LRRK2
  Species: H. sapiens (human)
  Mutation: WT aa1867-2186
  Entrez Gene: LRRK2 (a.k.a. AURA17, DARDARIN, PARK8, RIPK7, ROCO2)
  Promoter: polH
  Tag / fusion protein: HisTev (N terminal on insert); GST-Tev (N terminal on insert)
  Cloning method: Restriction Enzyme; 5′ cloning site BamHI (destroyed during cloning); 3′ cloning site HindIII (destroyed during cloning)
  Sequencing primers: 5′ DSP2466For:GAATTTCGTCGACAGATC; 3′ DSP2466Rev:AATAACCCGGATCAGCTT
Terms and licenses: Academic/Nonprofit Terms; Industry Terms
How to cite: pBACgus N-His/GST/LRRK2 1867-2186 was a gift from Michael J Fox Foundation MJFF (Addgene plasmid # 40403 ; http://n2t.net/addgene:40403 ; RRID:Addgene_40403)
