>Addgene plasmid #40403 | pBACgus N-His/GST/LRRK2 1867-2186 | addgene partial sequence | sequence record 53079 | DSP2466Rev 5'-AATAACCCGGATCAGCTT-3'
TGGTGGTGGTGGTGGTGCTCGAGTGCTTACTAAAGCTTATCAAGTGTTCAGGTCCAGGAAGCTGAGCTGA
CCACGGTCAGTGTGGCCACAGCCGAGCCAGATGGAAGCGTTGCGAGAGTTATGGTGAGTAGCAACCATAC
ATTCCACGATAACATTCTTAGGCAGGAGAATACGGCGAGTCAGACAGACGAGTTCAGCGCTGTTAAGGAT
GTCGAACACTTGAGCAGAGGTTGGACGTTCCTGAGGGTTTTCTTTAAGGCACTGTTTGATGAGCTTCTCT
ACCATCGGCCACGGAGCGCAACCGTATTCTTTAACCGGGTCTGGCAGCTTGCCCTGGATTTCCAGTTCGT
CGAATTCGTTAGGGAACTTCAGACCTTCTACGATACGGCCGCCGGTAGTCAGGATATCGTACAGGAGCAG
ACCGAACGAGTAAACGTCAGCTTGCTGGTTGTAAATAACGTTGCCACGAGCCACTTCTGGAGCACGGAAA
CCCGGCGTACCTTCGCTTGTTTTAATGCCCATGCGGCAGCAGTACTGCGCAATACCATAGTCTGCAATCT
TAGCGATGATGGCAGCGTTCGGGTACAGAGTAAACAGCAGTACATTATGAGGTTTCAGGTCGCGATAAAT
GATCATTGCAGAATGAAGATAACGCAGGCCGTCAGCTACATGCAGAGCGATACGATGCTGCAGAGTACGG
GTCAGAGAAGCCTTGTCCTGCTGCAGCAGGCG
