>Addgene plasmid #40403 | pBACgus N-His/GST/LRRK2 1867-2186 | addgene partial sequence | sequence record 53082 | DSP2466For 5'-GAATTTCGTCGACAGATC-3'
AATAAATAAGTATTTTACTGTTTTCGTAACAGTTTTGTAATAAAAAAACCTATAAATATAGGATCTATGC
ACCACCATCACCACCATCACCACGAGAACCTTTATTTCCAAGGATCAATGGCACCGATCCTGGGGTATTG
GAAGATCAAGGGCCTAGTGCAGCCCACTCGTCTGCTCCTGGAGTACCTAGAAGAGAAGTATGAGGAGCAC
CTTTATGAGCGGGACGAGGGTGACAAGTGGCGCAATAAGAAATTCGAGCTAGGCTTGGAATTCCCCAATC
TGCCTTATTACATCGATGGCGACGTTAAGTTGACTCAGTCCATGGCCATCATCCGCTACATCGCCGACAA
GCACAATATGCTAGGCGGGTGCCCGAAGGAGCGAGCTGAGATCTCTATGTTGGAAGGGGCCGTGCTGGAT
ATCCGCTACGGCGTGAGCCGCATTGCATACTCAAAGGATTTCGAGACCCTCAAGGTTGACTTCCTGTCAA
AGCTGCCTGAAATGCTAAAGATGTTCGAAGACCGTCTCTGTCATAAGACCTACCTGAACGGGGACCACGT
GACACACCCGGACTTTATGTTGTATGACGCTCTGGACGTCGTGCTTTATATGGACCCTATGTGCCTGGAC
GCTTTTCCCAAACTAGTGTGTTTCAAGAAACGTATCGAAGCTATCCCTCAGATTGATAAGTACCTGAAGT
CCTCAAAGTACATCGCCTGGCCC
